Addgene plasmid #116065: CMV-TO-TEVPZ
Purpose: Expresses an engineered TEV protease
Depositing lab: Michael Elowitz. Depositing organization: California Institute of Technology. Publication: Programmable protein circuits in living cells. Gao XJ, Chong LS, Kim MS, Elowitz MB. Science. 2018 Sep 21;361(6408):1252-1258. doi: 10.1126/science.aat5062. PubMed 30237357.
Backbone
  Vector backbone: CMV-TO-FlpIn
  Vector type: Mammalian Expression
Growth in bacteria
  Bacterial resistance: Ampicillin, 100 μg/mL
  Growth temperature: 37°C
  Growth strain: DH5alpha
  Copy number: High Copy
Gene/Insert
  Gene/Insert name: TEVPZ
  Species: Synthetic
  Cloning method: Gibson Cloning
Terms and licenses: Academic/Nonprofit Terms; Industry Terms: Not Available to Industry
How to cite: CMV-TO-TEVPZ was a gift from Michael Elowitz (Addgene plasmid # 116065 ; http://n2t.net/addgene:116065 ; RRID:Addgene_116065)
