[The description below was written by a language model from this plasmid's Addgene catalogue record and pLannotate feature annotations shown in this document.]
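Description:
CMV-TO-TEVPZ is a mammalian expression plasmid of about 6 kb, built on the CMV-TO-FlpIn backbone, that expresses an engineered, synthetic form of the tobacco etch virus (TEV) protease. It is propagated in E. coli through a high-copy ColE1/pUC-type origin and selected with ampicillin via the β-lactamase gene. A partial f1 origin and remnants of lac regulatory sequence are also annotated in the backbone.

The payload is driven by the human CMV immediate-early enhancer and promoter, followed directly by two short matches to tet operator sequences. This fits the "TO" in the name, an arrangement in which tandem operators downstream of CMV allow a Tet repressor to hold transcription off until tetracycline or doxycycline is added; in cells lacking the repressor the promoter would behave constitutively. The annotated coding region matches the nuclear inclusion protein A (protease) portion of the TEV polyprotein. Unannotated sequence lies on either side of it before the bovine growth hormone polyadenylation signal, so the "Z" modification may sit there, but the record does not say what the engineering consists of.

The backbone also carries an FRT site placed immediately upstream of a hygromycin resistance coding sequence with an SV40 polyadenylation signal and no complete promoter of its own. This is the Flp-In design: Flp-mediated recombination into a genomic FRT landing pad places the marker behind a resident promoter, so hygromycin selects for single-copy, site-specific integrants. The plasmid can therefore serve for transient transfection or stable line generation, and was deposited in connection with work on programmable protein-level circuits in living cells.
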