Features (pLannotate 1.2.2; 22 found; start..end, strand, type, name):
     33..56      +  polyA_signal   bGH poly(A) signal (fragment): bovine growth hormone polyadenylation signal
     60..81      +  promoter       SV40 promoter (fragment): SV40 enhancer and early promoter
    102..335     +  rep_origin     f1 ori (fragment) (sequence partly withheld): f1 bacteriophage origin of replication; arrow indicates direction of (+) strand synthesis
    340..387     +  protein_bind   FRT: FLP-mediated recombination occurs in the 8-bp core sequence TCTAGAAA (Turan and Bode, 2011). FLP recombinase from the Saccharomyces cerevisiae 2μ plasmid
    395..1417    +  CDS            HygR: aminoglycoside phosphotransferase from E. coli; aph(4)-Ia; confers resistance to hygromycin
   1427..1552    +  CDS            ble (fragment): BLE_KLEPN - Experimental evidence at protein level: Swiss-Prot protein existence level 1. Binding protein with a strong affinity to the bleomycin family of antibiotics. Binds to CL990; an antimitotic-antibiotic compound. From Klebsiella pneumoniae.
   1547..1668    +  polyA_signal   SV40 poly(A) signal: SV40 polyadenylation signal
   1741..1757    -  protein_bind   lac operator: The lac repressor binds to the lac operator to inhibit transcription in E. coli. This inhibition can be relieved by adding lactose or isopropyl-β-D-thiogalactopyranoside (IPTG). lac repressor encoded by lacI
   1765..1795    -  promoter       lac promoter: promoter for the E. coli lac operon
   1810..1831    -  protein_bind   CAP binding site: CAP binding activates transcription in the presence of cAMP. E. coli catabolite activator protein
   1844..1936    -  CDS            lacI (fragment): lac repressor; lacI; The lac repressor binds to the lac operator to inhibit transcription in E. coli. This inhibition can be relieved by adding lactose or isopropyl-β-D-thiogalactopyranoside (IPTG).
   2119..2707    -  rep_origin     ori: high-copy-number ColE1/pMB1/pBR322/pUC origin of replication
   2878..3738    -  CDS            AmpR: β-lactamase; bla; confers resistance to ampicillin, carbenicillin, and related antibiotics
   3739..3843    -  promoter       AmpR promoter: bla
   3902..3954    -  misc_feature   bom (fragment): basis of mobility region from pBR322
   4104..4483    +  enhancer       CMV enhancer: human cytomegalovirus immediate early enhancer
   4484..4687    +  promoter       CMV promoter: human cytomegalovirus (CMV) immediate early promoter
   4689..4708    +  promoter       PLtetO-1 promoter (fragment): modified phage lambda PL promoter with tet operator sites (Lutz and Bujard, 1997)
   4710..4729    +  promoter       PLtetO-1 promoter (fragment): modified phage lambda PL promoter with tet operator sites (Lutz and Bujard, 1997)
   4737..4770    +  promoter       TRE3GV promoter (fragment): 3rd-generation Tet-responsive promoter that can be activated by binding of Tet-On® 3G, optimized for retroviral and lentiviral vectors
   4869..5576    +  CDS            POLG_TEV (fragment): Experimental evidence at protein level: Swiss-Prot protein existence level 1. [Nuclear inclusion protein A]: has RNA-binding and proteolytic activities. From Tobacco etch virus (TEV).
   5784..17      +  polyA_signal   bGH poly(A) signal (across the origin): bovine growth hormone polyadenylation signal
>Addgene plasmid #116065 | CMV-TO-TEVPZ | addgene full sequence | sequence record 224933 | Addgene NGS Result
TGCGGTGGGCTCTATGGAGATCTATCGATGTTCTGGGGATGCGGTGGGCTCTATGGCTTCTGAGGCGGAA
AGAACCAGCTGGGGCTCTAGGGGGTATCCCC
[124 nt withheld, positions 102-225]
C
[91 nt withheld, positions 227-317]
AGGGTGATGGTTCACGTACCTAGAAGTTCCTATTCCGAAGTTCCTATTCTCTAGAAAGTATAGGAACTTC
CTTGGCCAAAAAGCCTGAACTCACCGCGACGTCTGTCGAGAAGTTTCTGATCGAAAAGTTCGACAGCGTC
TCCGACCTGATGCAGCTCTCGGAGGGCGAAGAATCTCGTGCTTTCAGCTTCGATGTAGGAGGGCGTGGAT
ATGTCCTGCGGGTAAATAGCTGCGCCGATGGTTTCTACAAAGATCGTTATGTTTATCGGCACTTTGCATC
GGCCGCGCTCCCGATTCCGGAAGTGCTTGACATTGGGGAATTCAGCGAGAGCCTGACCTATTGCATCTCC
CGCCGTGCACAGGGTGTCACGTTGCAAGACCTGCCTGAAACCGAACTGCCCGCTGTTCTGCAGCCGGTCG
CGGAGGCCATGGATGCGATCGCTGCGGCCGATCTTAGCCAGACGAGCGGGTTCGGCCCATTCGGACCGCA
AGGAATCGGTCAATACACTACATGGCGTGATTTCATATGCGCGATTGCTGATCCCCATGTGTATCACTGG
CAAACTGTGATGGACGACACCGTCAGTGCGTCCGTCGCGCAGGCTCTCGATGAGCTGATGCTTTGGGCCG
AGGACTGCCCCGAAGTCCGGCACCTCGTGCACGCGGATTTCGGCTCCAACAATGTCCTGACGGACAATGG
CCGCATAACAGCGGTCATTGACTGGAGCGAGGCGATGTTCGGGGATTCCCAATACGAGGTCGCCAACATC
TTCTTCTGGAGGCCGTGGTTGGCTTGTATGGAGCAGCAGACGCGCTACTTCGAGCGGAGGCATCCGGAGC
TTGCAGGATCGCCGCGGCTCCGGGCGTATATGCTCCGCATTGGTCTTGACCAACTCTATCAGAGCTTGGT
TGACGGCAATTTCGATGATGCAGCTTGGGCGCAGGGTCGATGCGACGCAATCGTCCGATCCGGAGCCGGG
ACTGTCGGGCGTACACAAATCGCCCGCAGAAGCGCGGCCGTCTGGACCGATGGCTGTGTAGAAGTACTCG
CCGATAGTGGAAACCGACGCCCCAGCACTCGTCCGAGGGCAAAGGAATAGCACGTACTACGAGATTTCGA
TTCCACCGCCGCCTTCTATGAAAGGTTGGGCTTCGGAATCGTTTTCCGGGACGCCGGCTGGATGATCCTC
CAGCGCGGGGATCTCATGCTGGAGTTCTTCGCCCACCCCAACTTGTTTATTGCAGCTTATAATGGTTACA
AATAAAGCAATAGCATCACAAATTTCACAAATAAAGCATTTTTTTCACTGCATTCTAGTTGTGGTTTGTC
CAAACTCATCAATGTATCTTATCATGTCTGTATACCGTCGACCTCTAGCTAGAGCTTGGCGTAATCATGG
TCATAGCTGTTTCCTGTGTGAAATTGTTATCCGCTCACAATTCCACACAACATACGAGCCGGAAGCATAA
AGTGTAAAGCCTGGGGTGCCTAATGAGTGAGCTAACTCACATTAATTGCGTTGCGCTCACTGCCCGCTTT
CCAGTCGGGAAACCTGTCGTGCCAGCTGCATTAATGAATCGGCCAACGCGCGGGGAGAGGCGGTTTGCGT
ATTGGGCGCTCTTCCGCTTCCTCGCTCACTGACTCGCTGCGCTCGGTCGTTCGGCTGCGGCGAGCGGTAT
CAGCTCACTCAAAGGCGGTAATACGGTTATCCACAGAATCAGGGGATAACGCAGGAAAGAACATGTGAGC
AAAAGGCCAGCAAAAGGCCAGGAACCGTAAAAAGGCCGCGTTGCTGGCGTTTTTCCATAGGCTCCGCCCC
CCTGACGAGCATCACAAAAATCGACGCTCAAGTCAGAGGTGGCGAAACCCGACAGGACTATAAAGATACC
AGGCGTTTCCCCCTGGAAGCTCCCTCGTGCGCTCTCCTGTTCCGACCCTGCCGCTTACCGGATACCTGTC
CGCCTTTCTCCCTTCGGGAAGCGTGGCGCTTTCTCATAGCTCACGCTGTAGGTATCTCAGTTCGGTGTAG
GTCGTTCGCTCCAAGCTGGGCTGTGTGCACGAACCCCCCGTTCAGCCCGACCGCTGCGCCTTATCCGGTA
ACTATCGTCTTGAGTCCAACCCGGTAAGACACGACTTATCGCCACTGGCAGCAGCCACTGGTAACAGGAT
TAGCAGAGCGAGGTATGTAGGCGGTGCTACAGAGTTCTTGAAGTGGTGGCCTAACTACGGCTACACTAGA
AGAACAGTATTTGGTATCTGCGCTCTGCTGAAGCCAGTTACCTTCGGAAAAAGAGTTGGTAGCTCTTGAT
CCGGCAAACAAACCACCGCTGGTAGCGGTGGTTTTTTTGTTTGCAAGCAGCAGATTACGCGCAGAAAAAA
AGGATCTCAAGAAGATCCTTTGATCTTTTCTACGGGGTCTGACGCTCAGTGGAACGAAAACTCACGTTAA
GGGATTTTGGTCATGAGATTATCAAAAAGGATCTTCACCTAGATCCTTTTAAATTAAAAATGAAGTTTTA
AATCAATCTAAAGTATATATGAGTAAACTTGGTCTGACAGTTACCAATGCTTAATCAGTGAGGCACCTAT
CTCAGCGATCTGTCTATTTCGTTCATCCATAGTTGCCTGACTCCCCGTCGTGTAGATAACTACGATACGG
GAGGGCTTACCATCTGGCCCCAGTGCTGCAATGATACCGCGAGACCCACGCTCACCGGCTCCAGATTTAT
CAGCAATAAACCAGCCAGCCGGAAGGGCCGAGCGCAGAAGTGGTCCTGCAACTTTATCCGCCTCCATCCA
GTCTATTAATTGTTGCCGGGAAGCTAGAGTAAGTAGTTCGCCAGTTAATAGTTTGCGCAACGTTGTTGCC
ATTGCTACAGGCATCGTGGTGTCACGCTCGTCGTTTGGTATGGCTTCATTCAGCTCCGGTTCCCAACGAT
CAAGGCGAGTTACATGATCCCCCATGTTGTGCAAAAAAGCGGTTAGCTCCTTCGGTCCTCCGATCGTTGT
CAGAAGTAAGTTGGCCGCAGTGTTATCACTCATGGTTATGGCAGCACTGCATAATTCTCTTACTGTCATG
CCATCCGTAAGATGCTTTTCTGTGACTGGTGAGTACTCAACCAAGTCATTCTGAGAATAGTGTATGCGGC
GACCGAGTTGCTCTTGCCCGGCGTCAATACGGGATAATACCGCGCCACATAGCAGAACTTTAAAAGTGCT
CATCATTGGAAAACGTTCTTCGGGGCGAAAACTCTCAAGGATCTTACCGCTGTTGAGATCCAGTTCGATG
TAACCCACTCGTGCACCCAACTGATCTTCAGCATCTTTTACTTTCACCAGCGTTTCTGGGTGAGCAAAAA
CAGGAAGGCAAAATGCCGCAAAAAAGGGAATAAGGGCGACACGGAAATGTTGAATACTCATACTCTTCCT
TTTTCAATATTATTGAAGCATTTATCAGGGTTATTGTCTCATGAGCGGATACATATTTGAATGTATTTAG
AAAAATAAACAAATAGGGGTTCCGCGCACATTTCCCCGAAAAGTGCCACCTGACGTCGACGGATCGGGAG
ATCTCCCGATCCCCTATGGTGCACTCTCAGTACAATCTGCTCTGATGCCGCATAGTTAAGCCAGTATCTG
CTCCCTGCTTGTGTGTTGGAGGTCGCTGAGTAGTGCGCGAGCAAAATTTAAGCTACAACAAGGCAAGGCT
TGACCGACAATTGCATGAAGAATCTGCTTAGGGTTAGGCGTTTTGCGCTGCTTCGTACGGGCCAGATATA
CGCGTTGACATTGATTATTGACTAGTTATTAATAGTAATCAATTACGGGGTCATTAGTTCATAGCCCATA
TATGGAGTTCCGCGTTACATAACTTACGGTAAATGGCCCGCCTGGCTGACCGCCCAACGACCCCCGCCCA
TTGACGTCAATAATGACGTATGTTCCCATAGTAACGCCAATAGGGACTTTCCATTGACGTCAATGGGTGG
AGTATTTACGGTAAACTGCCCACTTGGCAGTACATCAAGTGTATCATATGCCAAGTACGCCCCCTATTGA
CGTCAATGACGGTAAATGGCCCGCCTGGCATTATGCCCAGTACATGACCTTATGGGACTTTCCTACTTGG
CAGTACATCTACGTATTAGTCATCGCTATTACCATGGTGATGCGGTTTTGGCAGTACATCAATGGGCGTG
GATAGCGGTTTGACTCACGGGGATTTCCAAGTCTCCACCCCATTGACGTCAATGGGAGTTTGTTTTGGCA
CCAAAATCAACGGGACTTTCCAAAATGTCGTAACAACTCCGCCCCATTGACGCAAATGGGCGGTAGGCGT
GTACGGTGGGAGGTCTATATAAGCAGAGCTCTCCCTATCAGTGATAGAGATCTCCCTATCAGTGATAGAG
ATCGTCGACGAGCTCGTTTAGTGAACCGTCAGATCGCCTGGAGACGCCATCCACGCTGTTTTGACCTCCA
TAGAAGACACCGGGACCGATCCAGCCTCCGGACTCTAGCGTTTAAACTTAAGCTTCGCCACCATGGGATC
CGGGGAGAGTTTGTTTAAGGGGCCAAGGGACTATAACCCAATATCATCCACTATTTGCCACCTCACTAAC
GAGAGCGATGGACATACAACCTCTCTCTACGGGATAGGCTTCGGTCCTTTCATCATTACCAATAAGCATC
TGTTTCGCCGAAACAACGGTACTCTTCTGGTTCAATCTCTTCATGGTGTCTTCAAGGTGAAAAACACCAC
TACGCTTCAGCAACACCTGATTGATGGTAGGGATATGATAATTATCAGAATGCCGAAAGATTTCCCACCT
TTTCCACAGAAGCTGAAATTCAGGGAACCGCAGAGAGAGGAGAGGATTTGTTTGGTAACGACCAACTTCC
AGACGAAGAGTATGAGTTCTATGGTGTCCGACACTAGCTGCACGTTCCCCTCAAGTGATGGGATATTCTG
GAAACACTGGATACAGACTAAAGACGGACAGTGTGGAAGCCCATTGGTTTCCACCCGAGATGGTTTTATC
GTGGGTATCCATAGCGCCTCTAATTTCACAAACACGAACAACTATTTCACTTCAGTGCCCAAAAACTTTA
TGGAGCTGCTCACAAACCAAGAAGCGCAGCAGTGGGTAAGCGGTTGGAGACTTAACGCTGACTCAGTTCT
CTGGGGGGGGCACAAAGTATTCATGGTAAAGCCAGAGGAGCCATTCCAACCAGTCAAAGAAGCCACACAA
CTTATGAACAGCGGAGGCGCGCTTAAGAAGGAACTTCAAGCAAACAAAAAAGAGTTGGCCCAACTGAAGT
GGGAGTTGCAGGCGCTCAAAAAGGAGCTCGCCCAGAGCTAGCTCGAGGAGGGCCCGAACAAAAACTCATC
TCAGAAGAGGATCTGAATAGCGCCGTCGACCATCATCATAATCATCATTGAGTTTAAACCCGCTGATCAG
CCTCGACTGTGCCTTCTAGTTGCCAGCCATCTGTTGTTTGCCCCTCCCCCGTGCCTTCCTTGACCCTGGA
AGGTGCCACTCCCACTGTCCTTTCCTAATAAAATGAGGAAATTGCATCGCATTGTCTGAGTAGGTGTCAT
TCTATTCTGGGGGGTGGGGTGGGGCAGGACAGCAAGGGGGAGGATTGGGAAGACAATAGCAGGCATGCTG
GGGA
